Addgene plasmid #203150: Salsa-BC309-P4G1
Purpose: Expression of barcoded reporter plasmid for PRESTO-Salsa; EGFP/BC309
Depositing lab: Noah Palm. Depositing organization: Yale University. Publication: Highly multiplexed bioactivity screening reveals human and microbiota metabolome-GPCRome interactions. Chen H, Rosen CE, Gonzalez-Hernandez JA, Song D, Potempa J, Ring AM, Palm NW. Cell. 2023 Jul 6;186(14):3095-3110.e19. doi: 10.1016/j.cell.2023.05.024. Epub 2023 Jun 14. PubMed 37321219.
Backbone
  Vector backbone: pCER206
  Vector type: Mammalian Expression
Growth in bacteria
  Bacterial resistance: Ampicillin, 100 μg/mL
  Growth temperature: 37°C
  Growth strain: DH5alpha
  Copy number: High Copy
Gene/Insert
  Gene/Insert name: EGFP/BC309
  Species: Synthetic
  Insert size (bp): 730
  Promoter: Tet Response Element (TRE)
  Cloning method: Restriction Enzyme; 5′ cloning site BsrGI (not destroyed); 3′ cloning site HindIII (not destroyed)
  Sequencing primers: 5′ Custom primer (GAAGCGCGATCACATGG)
Terms and licenses: Academic/Nonprofit Terms; Industry Terms: Not Available to Industry
How to cite: Salsa-BC309-P4G1 was a gift from Noah Palm (Addgene plasmid # 203150 ; http://n2t.net/addgene:203150 ; RRID:Addgene_203150)
