[The description below was written by a language model from this plasmid's Addgene catalogue record and pLannotate feature annotations shown in this document.]
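Description:
Salsa-BC309-P4G1 is a mammalian expression reporter plasmid built on the pCER206 backbone, one member of a set of barcoded reporters made for the PRESTO-Salsa multiplexed GPCR bioactivity screening platform. It is maintained in E. coli as a high-copy plasmid through a ColE1/pUC-type origin and selected with ampicillin via the β-lactamase gene and its native promoter. No mammalian selection marker is annotated. Short fragments matching lacI, an aminoglycoside phosphotransferase and SV40 large T antigen appear to be backbone remnants rather than functional genes.

The payload is a synthetic insert of about 730 bp recorded as EGFP/BC309, cloned between BsrGI and HindIII sites and driven by a tetracycline response element. The feature table of the 5,115 nt sequence shows a central tetO array that appears to be arranged bidirectionally. On one side, a TRE3G-type minimal promoter fragment leads into mammalian codon-optimized EGFP, followed by a short polylinker region and an SV40 polyadenylation signal. On the other side, a minimal CMV promoter faces a polylinker fragment, a rabbit β-globin intron with flanking globin exon sequence, and the β-globin poly(A) signal, with no annotated coding sequence in that arm. The barcode itself (BC309) is not annotated. The cloning sites suggest it lies at or just after the 3′ end of EGFP, where it would be carried in the transcript, but the record does not state its exact position.

In use, a tet-type transactivator binding the TRE would induce the barcoded EGFP transcript. The barcode would then let reporter output from this plasmid be distinguished from others in a pooled, sequencing-based readout.
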