Features (pLannotate 1.2.2; 17 found; start..end, strand, type, name):
      2..55      +  CDS            lacI (fragment): lac repressor; lacI; The lac repressor binds to the lac operator to inhibit transcription in E. coli. This inhibition can be relieved by adding lactose or isopropyl-β-D-thiogalactopyranoside (IPTG).
    388..443     -  polyA_signal   β-globin poly(A) signal: rabbit β-globin polyadenylation signal (Gil and Proudfoot, 1987)
    518..640     -  CDS            HBB: HBB_COLGU - Experimental evidence at transcript level: Swiss-Prot protein existence level 2. Involved in oxygen transport from the lung to the various peripheral tissues. From Colobus guereza (Mantled guereza) (Eastern black-and-white colobus monkey).
    644..1216    -  intron         β-globin intron: intron from rabbit β-globin gene
   1312..1343    -  misc_feature   MCS (fragment): pUC18/19 multiple cloning site
   1437..1475    -  promoter       minimal CMV promoter: human cytomegalovirus (CMV) immediate early promoter
   1493..1708    -  protein_bind   tetracycline response element (fragment): contains seven copies of the tetracycline operator tetO tetracycline repressor TetR
   1708..1753    +  promoter       TRE3GV promoter (fragment): 3rd-generation Tet-responsive promoter that can be activated by binding of Tet-On® 3G, optimized for retroviral and lentiviral vectors
   1829..1856    +  misc_feature   MCS (fragment): pBluescript multiple cloning site
   1861..2580    +  CDS            EGFP: the original enhanced GFP (Yang et al., 1996) mammalian codon-optimized
   2591..2613    +  misc_feature   MCS (fragment): pBluescript multiple cloning site
   2627..2761    -  polyA_signal   SV40 poly(A) signal: SV40 polyadenylation signal
   2784..2867    -  CDS            large T antigen (fragment): large T antigen from SV40 (simian virus 40)
   2861..3091    -  CDS            str (fragment): STR_KLEPN - Protein inferred from homology: Swiss-Prot protein existence level 3. The aminoglycoside phosphotransferases achieve inactivation of their antibiotic substrates by phosphorylation. From Klebsiella pneumoniae.
   3210..3314    +  promoter       AmpR promoter: bla
   3315..4175    +  CDS            AmpR: β-lactamase; bla; confers resistance to ampicillin, carbenicillin, and related antibiotics
   4346..4934    +  rep_origin     ori: high-copy-number ColE1/pMB1/pBR322/pUC origin of replication
>Addgene plasmid #203150 | Salsa-BC309-P4G1 | addgene full sequence | sequence record 421493 | Addgene NGS Result
AGCGCCCAATACGCAAACCGCCTCTCCCCGCGCGTTGGCCGATTCATTAATGCAGTCGAGGGATCTCCAT
AAGAGAAGAGGGACAGCTATGACTGGGAGTAGTCAGGAGAGGAGGAAAAATCTGGCTAGTAAAACATGTA
AGGAAAATTTTAGGGATGTTAAAGAAAAAAATAACACAAAACAAAATATAAAAAAAATCTAACCTCAAGT
CAAGGCTTTTCTATGGAATAAGGAATGGACAGCAGGGGGCTGTTTCATATACTGATGACCTCTTTATAGC
CAACCTTTGTTCATGGCAGCCAGCATATGGGCATATGTTGCCAAACTCTAAACCAAATACTCATTCTGAT
GTTTTAAATGATTTGCCCTCCCATATGTCCTTCCGAGTGAGAGACACAAAAAATTCCAACACACTATTGC
AATGAAAATAAATTTCCTTTATTAGCCAGAAGTCAGATGCTCAAGGGGCTTCATGATGTCCCCATAATTT
TTGGCAGAGGGAAAAAGATCGATCTCAGTGGTATTTGTGAGCCAGGGCATTGGCCACACCAGCCACCACC
TTCTGATAGGCAGCCTGCACCTGAGGAGTGAATTCTTTGCCAAAATGATGAGACAGCACAACAACCAGCA
CGTTGCCCAGGAGCTGTAGGAAAGAGAAGAAGGCATGAACATGGTTAGCAGAGGGGCCCGGTTTGGACTC
AGAGTATTTTATCCTCATCTCAAACAGTGTATATCATTGTAACCATAAAGAGAAAGGCAGGATGATGACC
AGGGTGTAGTTGTTTCTACCAATAAGAATATTTCCACGCCAGCCAGAATTTATATGCAGAAATATTCTAC
CTTATCATTTAATTATAACAATTGTTCTCTAAAACTGTGCTGAAGTACAATATAATATACCCTGATTGCC
TTGAAAAAAAAGTGATTAGAGAAAGTACTTACAATCTGACAAATAAACAAAAGTGAATTTAAAAATTCGT
TACAAATGCAAGCTAAAGTTTAACGAAAAAGTTACAGAAAATGAAAAGAAAATAAGAGGAGACAATGGTT
GTCAACAGAGTAGAAAGTGAAAGAAACAAAATTATCATGAGGGTCCATGGTGATACAAGGGACATCTTCC
CATTCTAAACAACACCCTGAAAACTTTGCCCCCTCCATATAACATGAATTTTACAATAGCGAAAAAGAAA
GAACAATCAAGGGTCCCCAAACTCACCCTGAAGTTCTCAGCTCTAGAGATATCGTCGAGGCCGCGCTAGC
GTTTAAACTGTCGACCTTAATTAAGAGATCTGCTCGAGGCGCGTCAGCTGACTAGAGGATCCCCGGGTAC
CGAGCTCGAATTCGGGGCCGCGGAGGCTGGATCGGTCCCGGTGTCTTCTATGGAGGTCAAAACAGCGTGG
ATGGCGTCTCCAGGCGATCTGACGGTTCACTAAACGAGCTCTGCTTATATAGGCCTCCCACCGTACACGC
CTACCTCGACCCGGGTACCGAGCTCGACTTTCACTTTTCTCTATCACTGATAGGGAGTGGTAAACTCGAC
TTTCACTTTTCTCTATCACTGATAGGGAGTGGTAAACTCGACTTTCACTTTTCTCTATCACTGATAGGGA
GTGGTAAACTCGACTTTCACTTTTCTCTATCACTGATAGGGAGTGGTAAACTCGACTTTCACTTTTCTCT
ATCACTGATAGGGAGTGGTAAACTCGACCTATATAAGCAGAGCTCGTTTAGTGAACCGTCAGATCGCCTG
GAGACGCCATCCACGCTGTTTTGACCTCCATAGAAGACACCGGGACCGATCCAGCCTCCGCGGCCCCGAA
TTCCTGCAGCGGCCGCTCTAGAACTAGTGGATCCCCGCGGATGGTGAGCAAGGGCGAGGAGCTGTTCACC
GGGGTGGTGCCCATCCTGGTCGAGCTGGACGGCGACGTAAACGGCCACAAGTTCAGCGTGTCCGGCGAGG
GCGAGGGCGATGCCACCTACGGCAAGCTGACCCTGAAGTTCATCTGCACCACCGGCAAGCTGCCCGTGCC
CTGGCCCACCCTCGTGACCACCCTGACCTACGGCGTGCAGTGCTTCAGCCGCTACCCCGACCACATGAAG
CAGCACGACTTCTTCAAGTCCGCCATGCCCGAAGGCTACGTCCAGGAGCGCACCATCTTCTTCAAGGACG
ACGGCAACTACAAGACCCGCGCCGAGGTGAAGTTCGAGGGCGACACCCTGGTGAACCGCATCGAGCTGAA
GGGCATCGACTTCAAGGAGGACGGCAACATCCTGGGGCACAAGCTGGAGTACAACTACAACAGCCACAAC
GTCTATATCATGGCCGACAAGCAGAAGAACGGCATCAAGGTGAACTTCAAGATCCGCCACAACATCGAGG
ACGGCAGCGTGCAGCTCGCCGACCACTACCAGCAGAACACCCCCATCGGCGACGGCCCCGTGCTGCTGCC
CGACAACCACTACCTGAGCACCCAGTCCGCCCTGAGCAAAGACCCCAACGAGAAGCGCGATCACATGGTC
CTGCTGGAGTTCGTGACCGCCGCCGGGATCACTCTCGGCATGGACGAGCTGTACAAGTAAACAATGTGCA
GAATTCGATATCAAGCTTGTCGACCTAGTTCTAGAGGATCCAGACATGATAAGATACATTGATGAGTTTG
GACAAACCACAACTAGAATGCAGTGAAAAAAATGCTTTATTTGTGAAATTTGTGATGCTATTGCTTTATT
TGTAACCATTATAAGCTGCAATAAACAAGTTAACAACAACAATTGCATTCATTTTATGTTTCAGGTTCAG
GGGGAGGTGTGGGAGGTTTTTTAAAGCAAGTAAAACCTCTACAAATGTGGTATGGCTGATTATGATCCTG
CAAGCCTCGTCGTCCTGGCCGGACCACGCTATCTGTGCAAGGTCCCCGGCCCCGGACGCGCGCTCCATGA
GCAGAGCGCCCGCCGCCGAGGCGAAGACTCGGGCGGCGCCCTGCCCGTCCCACCAGGTCAACAGGCGGTA
ACCGGCCTCTTCATCGGGAATGCGCGCGACCTTCAGCATCGCCGGCATGTCCCCCTGGCGGACGGGAAGT
ATCCAGCTCGACCAAGCTGGCCGCGTCGAGTGAAGACGAAAGGGCCTCGTGATACGCCTATTTTTATAGG
TTAATGTCATGATAATAATGGTTTCTTAGACGTCAGGTGGCACTTTTCGGGGAAATGTGCGCGGAACCCC
TATTTGTTTATTTTTCTAAATACATTCAAATATGTATCCGCTCATGAGACAATAACCCTGATAAATGCTT
CAATAATATTGAAAAAGGAAGAGTATGAGTATTCAACATTTCCGTGTCGCCCTTATTCCCTTTTTTGCGG
CATTTTGCCTTCCTGTTTTTGCTCACCCAGAAACGCTGGTGAAAGTAAAAGATGCTGAAGATCAGTTGGG
TGCACGAGTGGGTTACATCGAACTGGATCTCAACAGCGGTAAGATCCTTGAGAGTTTTCGCCCCGAAGAA
CGTTTTCCAATGATGAGCACTTTTAAAGTTCTGCTATGTGGCGCGGTATTATCCCGTGTTGACGCCGGGC
AAGAGCAACTCGGTCGCCGCATACACTATTCTCAGAATGACTTGGTTGAGTACTCACCAGTCACAGAAAA
GCATCTTACGGATGGCATGACAGTAAGAGAATTATGCAGTGCTGCCATAACCATGAGTGATAACACTGCG
GCCAACTTACTTCTGACAACGATCGGAGGACCGAAGGAGCTAACCGCTTTTTTGCACAACATGGGGGATC
ATGTAACTCGCCTTGATCGTTGGGAACCGGAGCTGAATGAAGCCATACCAAACGACGAGCGTGACACCAC
GATGCCTGTAGCAATGGCAACAACGTTGCGCAAACTATTAACTGGCGAACTACTTACTCTAGCTTCCCGG
CAACAATTAATAGACTGGATGGAGGCGGATAAAGTTGCAGGACCACTTCTGCGCTCGGCCCTTCCGGCTG
GCTGGTTTATTGCTGATAAATCTGGAGCCGGTGAGCGTGGGTCTCGCGGTATCATTGCAGCACTGGGGCC
AGATGGTAAGCCCTCCCGTATCGTAGTTATCTACACGACGGGGAGTCAGGCAACTATGGATGAACGAAAT
AGACAGATCGCTGAGATAGGTGCCTCACTGATTAAGCATTGGTAACTGTCAGACCAAGTTTACTCATATA
TACTTTAGATTGATTTAAAACTTCATTTTTAATTTAAAAGGATCTAGGTGAAGATCCTTTTTGATAATCT
CATGACCAAAATCCCTTAACGTGAGTTTTCGTTCCACTGAGCGTCAGACCCCGTAGAAAAGATCAAAGGA
TCTTCTTGAGATCCTTTTTTTCTGCGCGTAATCTGCTGCTTGCAAACAAAAAAACCACCGCTACCAGCGG
TGGTTTGTTTGCCGGATCAAGAGCTACCAACTCTTTTTCCGAAGGTAACTGGCTTCAGCAGAGCGCAGAT
ACCAAATACTGTTCTTCTAGTGTAGCCGTAGTTAGGCCACCACTTCAAGAACTCTGTAGCACCGCCTACA
TACCTCGCTCTGCTAATCCTGTTACCAGTGGCTGCTGCCAGTGGCGATAAGTCGTGTCTTACCGGGTTGG
ACTCAAGACGATAGTTACCGGATAAGGCGCAGCGGTCGGGCTGAACGGGGGGTTCGTGCACACAGCCCAG
CTTGGAGCGAACGACCTACACCGAACTGAGATACCTACAGCGTGAGCTATGAGAAAGCGCCACGCTTCCC
GAAGGGAGAAAGGCGGACAGGTATCCGGTAAGCGGCAGGGTCGGAACAGGAGAGCGCACGAGGGAGCTTC
CAGGGGGAAACGCCTGGTATCTTTATAGTCCTGTCGGGTTTCGCCACCTCTGACTTGAGCGTCGATTTTT
GTGATGCTCGTCAGGGGGGCGGAGCCTATGGAAAAACGCCAGCAACGCGGCCTTTTTACGGTTCCTGGCC
TTTTGCTGGCCTTTTGCTCACATGTTCTTTCCTGCGTTATCCCCTGATTCTGTGGATAACCGTATTACCG
CCTTTGAGTGAGCTGATACCGCTCGCCGCAGCCGAACGACCGAGCGCAGCGAGTCAGTGAGCGAGGAAGC
GGAAG
