>Addgene plasmid #203150 | Salsa-BC309-P4G1 | depositor partial sequence | sequence record 394023 | BC309
ACAATGTGCA
